>Addgene plasmid #21020 | MEIS1B-pVP16 | addgene partial sequence | sequence record 26826 | 21020 with SV40pro-F
AGTAGTGAAGAGGCTTTTTTGGAGGAGATCTAAGCTAGCGCCGCCACCATGGGCCCTAAAAAGAAGCGTA
AAGTCGCCCCCCCGACCGATGTCAGCCTGGGGGACGAGCTCCACTTAGACGGCGAGGACGTGGCGATGGC
GCATGCCGACGCGCTAGACGATTTCGATCTGGACATGTTGGGGGACGGGGATTCCCCGGGTCCGGGATTT
ACCCCCCACGACTCCGCCCCCTACGGCGCTCTGGATATGGCCGACTTCGAGTTTGAGCAGATGTTTACCG
ATGCCCTTGGAATTGACGAGTACGGTGGGGAATTATCGAATTCGATGGCGCAAAGGTACGACGACCTACC
CCATTATGGGGGTATGGATGGAGTAGGCATCCCCTCCACGATGTATGGGGACCCGCATGCAGCCAGGTCC
ATGCAACCGGTCCACCACCTGAACCACGGGCCTCCTCTGCACTCGCATCAGTACCCGCACACAGCTCACA
CCAACGCCATGGCCCCCAGCATGGGTTCCTCGGTCAATGACGCTTTAAAGAGAGATAAAGATGCCATTTA
TGGACACCCCCTCTTCCCTCTCTTAGCACTGATTTTTGAGAAATGTGAATTAGCTACTTGTACCCCCCGC
GAGCCGGGGGTGGCGGGCGGGGACGTCTGCTCGTCAGAGTCATTCAATGAAGATATAGCGGTGTTCGCCC
AAACAGGATTCNCGCANAAAAACCTCNNTTCTCTTCTAATCCAGAACTGGATTAACTTGATGATTCAAGC
CATACAAGTGTTTAAGGTTTCA
