>Addgene plasmid #21020 | MEIS1B-pVP16 | addgene partial sequence | sequence record 81587 | SV40pA-R 5'-GAAATTTGTGATGCTATTGC-3'
AGTTAACAACAACAATTGCATTCATTTTATGTTTCAGGTTCAGGGGGAGGTGTGGGAGGTTTTTTAAAGC
AAGTAAAACCTCTACAGATGTGATATGGCTGATTATGATCATTACTTATCTAGAAGCTTCTGCAGACGCG
TCGACGGATCCACTAGTAACGGCCGCCAGTGTGCTGGAATTCGGCTTCCTGATTCGAGATCAGTCACCAT
TGTAGACAACGCATATTCCCTTAAGCTACTGAGCGTGAATGTCCATGACTTGTGCACTCATTGTCGGGTC
TCCTGTGTTAAGAACCGAGGGGCTTGAGGCTGACATTGGCATTCCAGGGTGGGGCTGTCCTCCATGCATC
ATCACTGCGGGGTGGTGAGGGTGTCCAGGAATGTACGTATGCATGGGGGGCCCATGACGCAGCTGAGCAG
GATGGGGGGGCATCTGGGCTTGGGTATAACTCGGCTGTCCCATACTCACACCCATTGGGCCACCCCGGGC
TACATACTCCCCTGGCATACTTTGCAGCCCTGGCGCTCTGATGCCCATGTGCTGCTGACCGTCCATTACA
AAACCTCCCATTGGCTGTCCATCAGGGTTATAAGGTGTCCCTTGGCTGACTGCTCGGTTGGACTGGTCTA
TCATGGGCTGCACTATTCTTCTCCGGGCATTAATAAACCAATTGTTCACTTGAAGGATGGTAAGTCCTGT
ATCTTGTGCCAACTGCTTTTTCTGTTCTTCAGAAGGGTAAGGGTGTGTTAGATGCTGGAACAGCCACGCC
CTCATGATATTGGTGGCTACTTTGGGAAAGATGCCACGCTTTTTGTGACGCTTTTTGTCCTTATCAGGGT
CATCATCGTCACCTGTGCTGGGGGAAGCTACACTGTTGTCCAAGCCATCACCTTGCTCACTGCTGTTATC
CCCACTGTGTGAA
