[The description below was written by a language model from this plasmid's Addgene catalogue record.]
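Description:
MEIS1B-pVP16 is a mammalian expression plasmid built on the commercial pVP16 backbone (about 3.3 kb without insert), a vector designed to produce proteins fused to the transcriptional activation domain of herpes simplex virus VP16. It is maintained in E. coli as a high-copy plasmid under ampicillin selection. The record does not list an origin of replication or any mammalian selection marker, and no feature table is provided. The promoter is also not stated explicitly. However, the recommended sequencing primers anneal to an SV40 promoter and an SV40 polyadenylation signal, which suggests that the fusion cassette sits between these two elements.

The insert is a 1446 bp coding sequence for the mouse Meis1 "b" isoform. Meis1 is a TALE-class homeodomain transcription factor known as a cofactor of HOX and PBX proteins. The fragment was placed by restriction cloning between EcoRI and BamHI, with the 5′ EcoRI site destroyed in the process and the 3′ BamHI site retained. The VP16 activation domain is supplied by the backbone and sits at the N-terminus of MEIS1B, so the expressed product is a VP16-AD–MEIS1B chimera.

pVP16-based constructs are typically used as the "prey" component of mammalian two-hybrid assays. There, interaction with a partner fused to a DNA-binding domain brings the VP16 domain to a reporter promoter and activates it. Such a fusion can also turn a DNA-binding factor into a strong constitutive activator, allowing its target-site occupancy to be tested. The record does not specify which of these uses was intended for this plasmid.
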