Addgene plasmid #21020: MEIS1B-pVP16
Depositing lab: Corey Largman. Depositing organization: San Francisco VA Health Care System.
Backbone
  Vector backbone: pVP16
  Backbone manufacturer: Clontech
  Backbone size w/o insert (bp): 3300
  Vector type: Mammalian Expression
Growth in bacteria
  Bacterial resistance: Ampicillin, 100 μg/mL
  Growth temperature: 37°C
  Growth strain: DH5alpha
  Copy number: High Copy
Gene/Insert
  Gene/Insert name: MEIS1B
  Species: M. musculus (mouse)
  Insert size (bp): 1446
  Mutation: VP16 activation domain fused to N-terminal
  Entrez Gene: Meis1 (a.k.a. C530044H18Rik, Evi8)
  Tag / fusion protein: VP16-AD (N terminal on backbone)
  Cloning method: Restriction Enzyme; 5′ cloning site EcoRI (destroyed during cloning); 3′ cloning site BamHI (not destroyed)
  Sequencing primers: 5′ SV40pro-F; 3′ SV40pA-R
Terms and licenses: Academic/Nonprofit Terms; Industry Terms: Not Available to Industry
How to cite: MEIS1B-pVP16 was a gift from Corey Largman (Addgene plasmid # 21020 ; http://n2t.net/addgene:21020 ; RRID:Addgene_21020)
